>Addgene plasmid #224350 | pFastBacI-KDAC8 D101E | addgene full sequence | sequence record 448039 | Addgene NGS Result
G
[124 nt withheld, positions 2-125]
C
[91 nt withheld, positions 127-217]
A
[49 nt withheld, positions 219-267]
CCTTTGACGTTGGAGTCCACGTTCTT
[37 nt withheld, positions 294-330]
ACCCTATCTCGGTCTATTCTTTTGATTTATAAGGGATTTTGCCGATTTCGGCCTATTGGTTAAAAAATGA
GCTGATTTAACAAAAATTTAACGCGAATTTTAACAAAATATTAACGCTTACAATTTAGGTGGCACTTTTC
GGGGAAATGTGCGCGGAACCCCTATTTGTTTATTTTTCTAAATACATTCAAATATGTATCCGCTCATGAG
ACAATAACCCTGATAAATGCTTCAATAATATTGAAAAAGGAAGAGTATGAGTATTCAACATTTCCGTGTC
GCCCTTATTCCCTTTTTTGCGGCATTTTGCCTTCCTGTTTTTGCTCACCCAGAAACGCTGGTGAAAGTAA
AAGATGCTGAAGATCAGTTGGGTGCACGAGTGGGTTACATCGAACTGGATCTCAACAGCGGTAAGATCCT
TGAGAGTTTTCGCCCCGAAGAACGTTTTCCAATGATGAGCACTTTTAAAGTTCTGCTATGTGGCGCGGTA
TTATCCCGTATTGACGCCGGGCAAGAGCAACTCGGTCGCCGCATACACTATTCTCAGAATGACTTGGTTG
AGTACTCACCAGTCACAGAAAAGCATCTTACGGATGGCATGACAGTAAGAGAATTATGCAGTGCTGCCAT
AACCATGAGTGATAACACTGCGGCCAACTTACTTCTGACAACGATCGGAGGACCGAAGGAGCTAACCGCT
TTTTTGCACAACATGGGGGATCATGTAACTCGCCTTGATCGTTGGGAACCGGAGCTGAATGAAGCCATAC
CAAACGACGAGCGTGACACCACGATGCCTGTAGCAATGGCAACAACGTTGCGCAAACTATTAACTGGCGA
ACTACTTACTCTAGCTTCCCGGCAACAATTAATAGACTGGATGGAGGCGGATAAAGTTGCAGGACCACTT
CTGCGCTCGGCCCTTCCGGCTGGCTGGTTTATTGCTGATAAATCTGGAGCCGGTGAGCGTGGGTCTCGCG
GTATCATTGCAGCACTGGGGCCAGATGGTAAGCCCTCCCGTATCGTAGTTATCTACACGACGGGGAGTCA
GGCAACTATGGATGAACGAAATAGACAGATCGCTGAGATAGGTGCCTCACTGATTAAGCATTGGTAACTG
TCAGACCAAGTTTACTCATATATACTTTAGATTGATTTAAAACTTCATTTTTAATTTAAAAGGATCTAGG
TGAAGATCCTTTTTGATAATCTCATGACCAAAATCCCTTAACGTGAGTTTTCGTTCCACTGAGCGTCAGA
CCCCGTAGAAAAGATCAAAGGATCTTCTTGAGATCCTTTTTTTCTGCGCGTAATCTGCTGCTTGCAAACA
AAAAAACCACCGCTACCAGCGGTGGTTTGTTTGCCGGATCAAGAGCTACCAACTCTTTTTCCGAAGGTAA
CTGGCTTCAGCAGAGCGCAGATACCAAATACTGTTCTTCTAGTGTAGCCGTAGTTAGGCCACCACTTCAA
GAACTCTGTAGCACCGCCTACATACCTCGCTCTGCTAATCCTGTTACCAGTGGCTGCTGCCAGTGGCGAT
AAGTCGTGTCTTACCGGGTTGGACTCAAGACGATAGTTACCGGATAAGGCGCAGCGGTCGGGCTGAACGG
GGGGTTCGTGCACACAGCCCAGCTTGGAGCGAACGACCTACACCGAACTGAGATACCTACAGCGTGAGCT
ATGAGAAAGCGCCACGCTTCCCGAAGGGAGAAAGGCGGACAGGTATCCGGTAAGCGGCAGGGTCGGAACA
GGAGAGCGCACGAGGGAGCTTCCAGGGGGAAACGCCTGGTATCTTTATAGTCCTGTCGGGTTTCGCCACC
TCTGACTTGAGCGTCGATTTTTGTGATGCTCGTCAGGGGGGCGGAGCCTATGGAAAAACGCCAGCAACGC
GGCCTTTTTACGGTTCCTGGCCTTTTGCTGGCCTTTTGCTCACATGTTCTTTCCTGCGTTATCCCCTGAT
TCTGTGGATAACCGTATTACCGCCTTTGAGTGAGCTGATACCGCTCGCCGCAGCCGAACGACCGAGCGCA
GCGAGTCAGTGAGCGAGGAAGCGGAAGAGCGCCTGATGCGGTATTTTCTCCTTACGCATCTGTGCGGTAT
TTCACACCGCATAGACCAGCCGCGTAACCTGGCAAAATCGGTTACGGTTGAGTAATAAATGGATGCCCTG
CGTAAGCGGGTGTGGGCGGACAATAAAGTCTTAAACTGAACAAAATAGATCTAAACTATGACAATAAAGT
CTTAAACTAGACAGAATAGTTGTAAACTGAAATCAGTCCAGTTATGCTGTGAAAAAGCATACTGGACTTT
TGTTATGGCTAAAGCAAACTCTTCATTTTCTGAAGTGCAAATTGCCCGTCGTATTAAAGAGGGGCGTGGC
CAAGGGCATGGTAAAGACTATATTCGCGGCGTTGTGACAATTTACCGAACAACTCCGCGGCCGGGAAGCC
GATCTCGGCTTGAACGAATTGTTAGGTGGCGGTACTTGGGTCGATATCAAAGTGCATCACTTCTTCCCGT
ATGCCCAACTTTGTATAGAGAGCCACTGCGGGATCGTCACCGTAATCTGCTTGCACGTAGATCACATAAG
CACCAAGCGCGTTGGCCTCATGCTTGAGGAGATTGATGAGCGCGGTGGCAATGCCCTGCCTCCGGTGCTC
GCCGGAGACTGCGAGATCATAGATATAGATCTCACTACGCGGCTGCTCAAACTTGGGCAGAACGTAAGCC
GCGAGAGCGCCAACAACCGCTTCTTGGTCGAAGGCAGCAAGCGCGATGAATGTCTTACTACGGAGCAAGT
TCCCGAGGTAATCGGAGTCCGGCTGATGTTGGGAGTAGGTGGCTACGTCTCCGAACTCACGACCGAAAAG
ATCAAGAGCAGCCCGCATGGATTTGACTTGGTCAGGGCCGAGCCTACATGTGCGAATGATGCCCATACTT
GAGCCACCTAACTTTGTTTTAGGGCGACTGCCCTGCTGCGTAACATCGTTGCTGCTGCGTAACATCGTTG
CTGCTCCATAACATCAAACATCGACCCACGGCGTAACGCGCTTGCTGCTTGGATGCCCGAGGCATAGACT
GTACAAAAAAACAGTCATAACAAGCCATGAAAACCGCCACTGCGCCGTTACCACCGCTGCGTTCGGTCAA
GGTTCTGGACCAGTTGCGTGAGCGCATACGCTACTTGCATTACAGTTTACGAACCGAACAGGCTTATGTC
AACTGGGTTCGTGCCTTCATCCGTTTCCACGGTGTGCGTCACCCGGCAACCTTGGGCAGCAGCGAAGTCG
AGGCATTTCTGTCCTGGCTGGCGAACGAGCGCAAGGTTTCGGTCTCCACGCATCGTCAGGCATTGGCGGC
CTTGCTGTTCTTCTACGGCAAGGTGCTGTGCACGGATCTGCCCTGGCTTCAGGAGATCGGAAGACCTTGG
CCGTCGTGGCGCTTGCCGGTGGTGCTGACCCCGGATGAAGTGGTTCGCATCCTCGGTTTTCTGGAAGGCG
AGCATCGTTTGTTCGCCCAGGACTCTAGCTATAGTTCTAGTGGTTGGCTACGTATACTCCGGAATATTAA
TAGATCATGGAGATAATTAAAATGATAACCATCTCGCAAATAAATAAGTATTTTACTGTTTTCGTAACAG
TTTTGTAATAAAAAAACCTATAAATATTCCGGATTATTCATACCGTCCCACCATATGGAAGAGCCTGAAG
AGCCTGCAGACAGCGGCCAATCCCTGGTGCCGGTTTACATTTACAGCCCGGAATATGTGAGCATGTGCGA
TAGCTTGGCGAAAATCCCTAAGCGCGCGAGCATGGTCCACAGCCTGATCGAGGCGTATGCGTTGCACAAA
CAAATGCGTATTGTGAAACCGAAAGTGGCATCTATGGAGGAAATGGCTACCTTTCACACGGACGCGTACC
TGCAACATCTGCAGAAAGTGAGCCAAGAAGGTGACGATGATCACCCGGACAGCATTGAGTATGGCCTAGG
TTACGAATGTCCGGCCACGGAGGGTATTTTCGACTACGCGGCAGCAATCGGTGGTGCGACGATCACCGCG
GCACAGTGTCTGATCGATGGCATGTGCAAGGTTGCCATCAATTGGAGCGGCGGTTGGCATCACGCGAAGA
AAGACGAAGCATCCGGTTTCTGCTACCTGAACGATGCGGTTCTGGGCATCCTGCGTCTGCGCCGTAAGTT
TGAACGCATTCTGTACGTTGACCTGGATCTGCATCACGGTGATGGCGTCGAGGACGCCTTCTCCTTTACG
AGCAAAGTCATGACCGTGTCTCTGCACAAGTTCAGCCCGGGTTTCTTTCCGGGTACCGGCGATGTTAGCG
ATGTTGGTCTGGGTAAGGGCCGTTACTACAGCGTGAACGTTCCGATTCAGGATGGTATCCAGGACGAGAA
ATACTATCAGATCTGCGAAAGCGTGCTGAAGGAAGTTTACCAGGCTTTCAATCCGAAAGCCGTTGTCTTG
CAGCTGGGTGCCGACACGATCGCAGGTGACCCGATGTGCAGCTTCAATATGACCCCGGTGGGTATTGGTA
AGTGTTTGAAATACATTCTGCAATGGCAGCTGGCGACGCTGATTCTGGGTGGCGGTGGCTACAACTTGGC
TAACACCGCGCGTTGTTGGACCTATTTGACCGGTGTCATCCTGGGCAAGACCCTGAGCTCGGAAATTCCG
GACCACGAGTTTTTCACCGCTTATGGCCCGGATTATGTACTGGAGATCACTCCGTCTTGCCGTCCGGACC
GCAACGAGCCACACCGTATTCAACAAATTCTGAACTATATCAAAGGTAATCTGAAGCACGTCGTCGAGAA
TCTGTATTTTCAGGGCCATCATCATCACCATCACTAACTCGAGGCATGCGGTACCAAGCTTGTCGAGAAG
TACTAGAGGATCATAATCAGCCATACCACATTTGTAGAGGTTTTACTTGCTTTAAAAAACCTCCCACACC
TCCCCCTGAACCTGAAACATAAAATGAATGCAATTGTTGTTGTTAACTTGTTTATTGCAGCTTATAATGG
TTACAAATAAAGCAATAGCATCACAAATTTCACAAATAAAGCATTTTTTTCACTGCATTCTAGTTGTGGT
TTGTCCAAACTCATCAATGTATCTTATCATGTCTGGATCTGATCACTGCTTGAGCCTAGGAGATCCGAAC
CAGATAAGTGAAATCTAGTTCCAAACTATTTTGTCATTTTTAATTTTCGTATTAGCTTACGACGCTACAC
CCAGTTCCCATCTATTTTGTCACTCTTCCCTAAATAATCCTTAAAAACTCCATTTCCACCCCTCCCAGTT
CCCAACTATTTTGTCCGCCCACAGCGGGGCATTTTTCTTCCTGTTATGTTTTTAATCAAACATCCTGCCA
ACTCCATGTGACAAACCGTCATCTTCGGCTACTTTTTCTCTGTCACAGAATGAAAATTTTTCTGTCATCT
CTTCGTTATTAATGTTTGTAATTGACTGAATATCAACGCTTATTTGCAGCCTGAATGGCGAATGG
Features (pLannotate 1.2.2; 15 found; start..end, strand, type, name):
      2..456     +  rep_origin     f1 ori (sequence partly withheld): f1 bacteriophage origin of replication; arrow indicates direction of (+) strand synthesis
    482..586     +  promoter       AmpR promoter: bla
    587..1447    +  CDS            AmpR: β-lactamase; bla; confers resistance to ampicillin, carbenicillin, and related antibiotics
   1618..2206    +  rep_origin     ori: high-copy-number ColE1/pMB1/pBR322/pUC origin of replication
   2392..2443    -  misc_feature   bom (fragment): basis of mobility region from pBR322
   2511..2735    -  mobile_element Tn7R: mini-Tn7 element (right end of the Tn7 transposon) Tn7
   2802..3335    -  CDS            GmR: gentamycin acetyltransferase; aacC1; confers resistance to gentamycin
   3524..3552    -  promoter       Pc promoter: intI1 (promoter lies within the coding sequence); class 1 integron promoter
   3530..3877    -  CDS            YPR2_ECOLX (fragment): Protein predicted: Swiss-Prot protein existence level 4. From Escherichia coli.
   3904..3995    +  promoter       polyhedrin promoter: polh from Autographa californica; promoter for the baculovirus polyhedrin gene
   4025..5155    +  CDS            HDAC8: HDAC8_HUMAN - Also known as HDACL1. Experimental evidence at protein level: Swiss-Prot protein existence level 1. Responsible for the deacetylation of lysine residues on the N-terminal part of the core histones (H2A, H2B, H3 and H4). Histone deacetylation gives a tag for epigenetic repression and plays an important role in transcriptional regulation, cell cycle progression and developmental events. Histone deacetylases act via the formation of large multiprotein complexes. Also involved in the deacetylation of cohesin complex protein SMC3 regulating release of cohesin complexes from chromatin.
   5167..5319    +  CDS            LT_SV40 (fragment): Experimental evidence at protein level: Swiss-Prot protein existence level 1. Isoform 17kT antigen targets host RBL2 for degradation and promotes cell proliferation. Transactivates host cyclin A promoter through its J domain. From Simian virus 40 (SV40).
   5345..5479    +  polyA_signal   SV40 poly(A) signal: SV40 polyadenylation signal
   5508..5673    -  mobile_element Tn7L: mini-Tn7 element (left end of the Tn7 transposon) Tn7
   5836..5852    +  CDS            lacZα (fragment): LacZα fragment of β-galactosidase; lacZ fragment
