[The description below was written by a language model from this plasmid's Addgene catalogue record and pLannotate feature annotations shown in this document.]
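Description:
pFastBacI-KDAC8 D101E is a baculovirus donor (transfer) plasmid built on the commercial pFastBacI backbone, modified by removal of one NheI site, for producing a mutant human lysine deacetylase in insect cells. It is maintained in E. coli as a high-copy plasmid through a ColE1/pUC-type origin with ampicillin selection from the β-lactamase gene. An f1 phage origin is also present. The total size is 5,855 bp.

The functional core is a mini-Tn7 element bounded by Tn7R and Tn7L. Between these ends lie a gentamicin acetyltransferase marker driven by the integron Pc promoter and the expression cassette. In that cassette, the Autographa californica polyhedrin promoter drives the KDAC8 (HDAC8) open reading frame, followed by an SV40 polyadenylation signal. In the standard use of this backbone type, Tn7 transposition moves the whole segment into a bacmid in a suitable E. coli host. Gentamicin resistance marks the transposed cassette, and the recombinant bacmid is then used to generate baculovirus. The very late polyhedrin promoter gives strong expression in infected cells.

The 1,173 bp insert was cloned between NheI and XhoI sites, both retained. It encodes human KDAC8 with aspartate 101 changed to glutamate and carries a C-terminal His6 tag removable with TEV protease, allowing affinity purification and tag removal. The tag and cleavage site are not annotated separately in the feature table. The short SV40 large T and lacZα hits appear to be incidental matches to backbone sequence rather than expressed parts. The depositor notes that the coding sequence was codon optimised for bacteria but still expresses well in HighFive insect cells. The associated work concerns KDAC8 substrate selectivity, so the plasmid serves to make recombinant D101E enzyme for biochemical study.
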