Addgene plasmid #224350: pFastBacI-KDAC8 D101E
Purpose: Expresses human KDAC8 (HDAC8) D101E in insect cells
Depositing lab: Terry Watt. Depositing organization: Xavier University of Louisiana. Publication: Lysine Deacetylase Substrate Selectivity: A Dynamic Ionic Interaction Specific to KDAC8. Toro TB, Swanier JS, Bezue JA, Broussard CG, Watt TJ. Biochemistry. 2021 Aug 24;60(33):2524-2536. doi: 10.1021/acs.biochem.1c00384. Epub 2021 Aug 6. PubMed 34357750.
Backbone
  Vector backbone: pFastBacI
  Backbone manufacturer: Thermo Fisher Scientific
  Backbone size w/o insert (bp): 4682
  Total vector size (bp): 5855
  Modifications to backbone: Removal of one NheI site
  Vector type: Insect Expression
Growth in bacteria
  Bacterial resistance: Ampicillin, 100 μg/mL
  Growth temperature: 37°C
  Growth strain: DH5alpha
  Copy number: High Copy
Gene/Insert
  Gene/Insert name: KDAC8 (alt name: HDAC8)
  Species: H. sapiens (human)
  Insert size (bp): 1173
  Mutation: Aspartate 101 mutated to glutamate
  Entrez Gene: HDAC8 (a.k.a. CDA07, CDLS5, HD8, HDACL1, KDAC8, MRXS6, RPD3, WTS)
  Promoter: Polyhedrin
  Tag / fusion protein: TEV-cleavable His6 (C terminal on insert)
  Cloning method: Restriction Enzyme; 5′ cloning site NheI (not destroyed); 3′ cloning site XhoI (not destroyed)
  Sequencing primers: 5′ CTAGTGGTTGGCTACGTATACTC; 3′ CCTCTACAAATGTGGTATGGCTG
Terms and licenses: Academic/Nonprofit Terms; Industry Terms
Depositor comments: Codon optimized for bacterial expression but expresses well in HighFive insect cells.
How to cite: pFastBacI-KDAC8 D101E was a gift from Terry Watt (Addgene plasmid # 224350 ; http://n2t.net/addgene:224350 ; RRID:Addgene_224350)
